Addgene plasmid #188095: pCAG-OSF-ATG13 (2-197)-F16D
Purpose: Expresses human ATG13 HORMA F16D mutant in mammalian cells
Depositing lab: James Hurley. Depositing organization: University of California, Berkeley. Publication: Structural basis for ATG9A recruitment to the ULK1 complex in mitophagy initiation. Ren X, Nguyen TN, Lam WK, Buffalo CZ, Lazarou M, Yokom AL, Hurley JH. Sci Adv. 2023 Feb 15;9(7):eadg2997. doi: 10.1126/sciadv.adg2997. Epub 2023 Feb 15. PubMed 36791199.
Backbone
  Vector backbone: pCAG
  Vector type: Mammalian Expression
Growth in bacteria
  Bacterial resistance: Ampicillin, 100 μg/mL
  Growth temperature: 37°C
  Growth strain: DH5alpha
  Copy number: High Copy
Gene/Insert
  Gene/Insert name: ATG13 (alt name: Strep-strep-Flag-ATG13 (2-197)-F16D-stop)
  Species: H. sapiens (human)
  Mutation: ATG13 (2-197)-F16D
  Entrez Gene: ATG13 (a.k.a. KIAA0652, PARATARG8)
  Promoter: CMV
  Tag / fusion protein: strep-strep-Flag tag (N terminal on insert)
  Cloning method: Restriction Enzyme; 5′ cloning site KpnI (unknown if destroyed); 3′ cloning site XhoI (unknown if destroyed)
  Sequencing primers: 5′ ccgctttctggtatgccgtgcg; 3′ gagccagggcattggccacac
Terms and licenses: Academic/Nonprofit Terms; Industry Terms: Not Available to Industry
How to cite: pCAG-OSF-ATG13 (2-197)-F16D was a gift from James Hurley (Addgene plasmid # 188095 ; http://n2t.net/addgene:188095 ; RRID:Addgene_188095)
