[The description below was written by a language model from this plasmid's Addgene catalogue record and pLannotate feature annotations shown in this document.]
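Description:
pCAG-OSF-ATG13 (2-197)-F16D is a 5.5 kb mammalian expression plasmid built on the pCAG backbone. It is propagated in E. coli through a high-copy ColE1/pUC-type origin and selected with ampicillin via the β-lactamase gene and its native promoter. The catalogue entry lists the promoter as CMV. The annotated sequence shows the full composite CAG arrangement instead: the human cytomegalovirus immediate-early enhancer, then the chicken β-actin promoter, then a chimeric chicken β-actin/rabbit β-globin intron. Together these give strong constitutive transcription in many mammalian cell types. Short β-globin-derived fragments flank the cloning region, and a rabbit β-globin polyadenylation signal terminates the transcript. The backbone also carries remnants of lac regulatory sequences. An SV40 origin is present with a partial SV40 promoter and an SV40 poly(A) signal; this origin can support episomal replication in cells expressing large T antigen. No mammalian selection marker is annotated, which fits transient transfection use.

The insert encodes residues 2–197 of human ATG13, the HORMA domain of this autophagy initiation factor, followed by a stop codon. It carries the point substitution F16D. At the N terminus is the "OSF" tag, two Strep-Tag II sequences followed by a FLAG epitope, which allows affinity capture on Strep-Tactin resin and detection or pulldown with anti-FLAG reagents. The fragment was cloned between KpnI and XhoI sites.

The stated purpose is expression of the ATG13 HORMA F16D mutant in mammalian cells. The associated study concerns how ATG9A is recruited to the ULK1 complex during mitophagy initiation, so the construct plausibly serves for protein production and for comparing binding against the wild-type domain. The record does not state the specific effect of the F16D mutation.
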