Features (pLannotate 1.2.2; 21 found; start..end, strand, type, name):
      4..383     +  enhancer       CMV enhancer: human cytomegalovirus immediate early enhancer
    385..660     +  promoter       chicken β-actin promoter: No description available
    661..1677    +  intron         chimeric intron: chimera between introns from chicken β-actin and rabbit β-globin
   1675..1731    +  CDS            HBB (fragment): HBB_LEPEU - Experimental evidence at protein level: Swiss-Prot protein existence level 1. Involved in oxygen transport from the lung to the various peripheral tissues. From Lepus europaeus (European hare).
   1766..1785    +  CDS            Strep-Tag II (fragment): peptide that binds Strep-Tactin®, an engineered form of streptavidin
   1826..1848    +  CDS            Strep-Tag II (fragment): peptide that binds Strep-Tactin®, an engineered form of streptavidin
   1856..1879    +  CDS            FLAG: FLAG® epitope tag, followed by an enterokinase cleavage site
   1886..2473    +  CDS            ATG13 (fragment): ATG13_HUMAN - Also known as KIAA0652. Experimental evidence at protein level: Swiss-Prot protein existence level 1. Autophagy factor required for autophagosome formation and mitophagy. Target of the TOR kinase signaling pathway that regulates autophagy through the control of the phosphorylation status of ATG13 and ULK1, and the regulation of the ATG13-ULK1-RB1CC1 complex. Through its regulation of ULK1 activity, plays a role in the regulation of the kinase activity of mTORC1 and cell proliferation. From Homo sapiens (Human).
   2483..2560    +  CDS            HBB (fragment): HBB_PONPY - Experimental evidence at transcript level: Swiss-Prot protein existence level 2. Involved in oxygen transport from the lung to the various peripheral tissues. From Pongo pygmaeus (Bornean orangutan).
   2631..2686    +  polyA_signal   β-globin poly(A) signal: rabbit β-globin polyadenylation signal (Gil and Proudfoot, 1987)
   3071..3087    -  protein_bind   lac operator: The lac repressor binds to the lac operator to inhibit transcription in E. coli. This inhibition can be relieved by adding lactose or isopropyl-β-D-thiogalactopyranoside (IPTG). lac repressor encoded by lacI
   3095..3125    -  promoter       lac promoter: promoter for the E. coli lac operon
   3140..3161    -  protein_bind   CAP binding site: CAP binding activates transcription in the presence of cAMP. E. coli catabolite activator protein
   3174..3213    -  CDS            lacI (fragment): lac repressor; lacI; The lac repressor binds to the lac operator to inhibit transcription in E. coli. This inhibition can be relieved by adding lactose or isopropyl-β-D-thiogalactopyranoside (IPTG).
   3220..3242    +  promoter       SV40 promoter (fragment): SV40 enhancer and early promoter
   3266..3401    +  rep_origin     SV40 ori: SV40 origin of replication
   3421..3555    +  polyA_signal   SV40 poly(A) signal: SV40 polyadenylation signal
   3557..3611    -  CDS            lacI (fragment): lac repressor; lacI; The lac repressor binds to the lac operator to inhibit transcription in E. coli. This inhibition can be relieved by adding lactose or isopropyl-β-D-thiogalactopyranoside (IPTG).
   3794..4382    -  rep_origin     ori: high-copy-number ColE1/pMB1/pBR322/pUC origin of replication
   4553..5413    -  CDS            AmpR: β-lactamase; bla; confers resistance to ampicillin, carbenicillin, and related antibiotics
   5414..5518    -  promoter       AmpR promoter: bla
>Addgene plasmid #188095 | pCAG-OSF-ATG13 (2-197)-F16D | addgene full sequence | sequence record 369683 | Addgene NGS Result
GTCGACATTGATTATTGACTAGTTATTAATAGTAATCAATTACGGGGTCATTAGTTCATAGCCCATATAT
GGAGTTCCGCGTTACATAACTTACGGTAAATGGCCCGCCTGGCTGACCGCCCAACGACCCCCGCCCATTG
ACGTCAATAATGACGTATGTTCCCATAGTAACGCCAATAGGGACTTTCCATTGACGTCAATGGGTGGAGT
ATTTACGGTAAACTGCCCACTTGGCAGTACATCAAGTGTATCATATGCCAAGTACGCCCCCTATTGACGT
CAATGACGGTAAATGGCCCGCCTGGCATTATGCCCAGTACATGACCTTATGGGACTTTCCTACTTGGCAG
TACATCTACGTATTAGTCATCGCTATTACCATGGTCGAGGTGAGCCCCACGTTCTGCTTCACTCTCCCCA
TCTCCCCCCCCTCCCCACCCCCAATTTTGTATTTATTTATTTTTTAATTATTTTGTGCAGCGATGGGGGC
GGGGGGGGGGGGGGGGCGCGCCRGGGGGGGGGGGGSGGGGSGRGGGGSGGGGSGGGGCGAGGCGGAGAGG
TGCGGCGGCAGCCAATCAGAGCGGCGCGCTCCGAAAGTTTCCTTTTATGGCGAGGCGGCGGCGGCGGCGG
CCCTATAAAAAGCGAAGCGCGCGGCGGGCGGGAGTCGCTGCGCGCTGCCTTCGCCCCGTGCCCCGCTCCG
CCGCCGCCTCGCGCCGCCCGCCCCGGCTCTGACTGACCGCGTTACTCCCACAGGTGAGCGGGCGGGACGG
CCCTTCTCCTCCGGGCTGTAATTAGCGCTTGGTTTAATGACGGCTTGTTTCTTTTCTGTGGCTGCGTGAA
AGCCTTGAGGGGCTCCGGGAGGGCCCTTTGTGCGGGGGGAGCGGCTCGGGGGGTGCGTGCGTGTGTGTGT
GCGTGGGGAGCGCCGCGTGCGGCTCCGCGCTGCCCGGCGGCTGTGAGCGCTGCGGGCGCGGCGCGGGGCT
TTGTGCGCTCCGCAGTGTGCGCGAGGGGAGCGCGGCCGGGGGCGGTGCCCCGCGGTGCGGGGGGGGCTGC
GAGGGGAACAAAGGCTGCGTGCGGGGTGTGTGCGTGGGGGGGTGAGCAGGGGGTGTGGGCGCGTCGGTCG
GGCTGCAACCCCCCCTGCACCCCCCTCCCCGAGTTGCTGAGCACGGCCCGGCTTCGGGTGCGGGGCTCCG
TACGGGGCGTGGCGCGGGGCTCGCCGTGCCGGGCGGGGGGTGGCGGCAGGTGGGGGTGCCGGGCGGGGCG
GGGCCGCCTCGGGCCGGGGRGGGCTCGGGGGAGGGGCGCGGCGGCCCCCGGAGCGCCGGCGGCTGTCGAG
GCGCGGCGAGCCGCAGCCATTGCCTTTTATGGTAATCGTGCGAGAGGGCGCAGGGACTTCCTTTGTCCCA
AATCTGTGCGGAGCCGAAATCTGGGAGGCGCCGCCGCACCCCCTCTAGCGGGCGCGGGGCGAAGCGGTGC
GGCGCCGGCAGGAAGGAAATGGGCGGGGAGGGCCTTCGTGCGTCGCCGCGCCGCCGTCCCCTTCTCCCTC
TCCAGCCTCGGGGCTGTCCGCGGGGGGACGGCTGCCTTCGGGGGGGACGGGGCAGGGCGGGGTTCGGCTT
CTGGCGTGTGACCGGCGGCTCTAGAGCCTCTGCTAACCATGTTCATGCCTTCTTCTTTTTCCTACAGCTC
CTGGGCAACGTGCTGGTTATTGTGCTGTCTCATCATTTTGGCAAAGAATTCCTCGATCGACGGTATCGAT
GCCACCATGGCTAGCTGGAGCCACCCGCAGTTCGAGAAAGGTGGAGGTGCCCGAGGTGGATCGGGAGGTG
GATCGTGGAGCCACCCGCAGTTCGAAAAAGGATTCGATTACAAGGATGACGATGACAAGGGTACCGAGAC
CGACCTCAACAGCCAGGACCGTAAAGACCTCGACAAGGATATTAAGTTTTTCGCCCTCAAGACCGTGCAG
GTGATCGTGCAGGCCCGGCTGGGAGAGAAAATCTGCACACGCAGCTCCTCTTCACCCACCGGTTCTGACT
GGTTCAACCTGGCTATTAAGGATATCCCTGAAGTGACTCACGAAGCAAAGAAAGCACTCGCTGGACAGCT
GCCAGCAGTGGGTCGTTCAATGTGTGTCGAGATCTCCCTGAAGACATCTGAAGGAGACTCAATGGAGCTC
GAAATTTGGTGCCTGGAGATGAACGAAAAGTGTGATAAAGAGATCAAAGTGAGCTACACCGTCTATAATC
GTCTGTCCCTGCTCCTGAAATCTCTCCTGGCCATCACTCGGGTGACACCTGCTTACCGCCTCAGTAGGAA
GCAGGGTCATGAATATGTGATTCTGTACAGGATCTATTTCGGCGAGGTCCAGCTCTCCGGACTGGGTGAA
GGCTTTCAGACTGTGCGTGTCGGAACCGTGGGAACTCCAGTCGGCACAATTACCCTCTCTTGCGCATACC
GTATCAATCTGGCCTTCATGTCATAACTCGAGGAATTCACTCCTCAGGTGCAGGCTGCCTATCAGAAGGT
GGTGGCTGGTGTGGCCAATGCCCTGGCTCACAAATACCACTGAGATCTTTTTCCCTCTGCCAAAAATTAT
GGGGACATCATGAAGCCCCTTGAGCATCTGACTTCTGGCTAATAAAGGAAATTTATTTTCATTGCAATAG
TGTGTTGGAATTTTTTGTGTCTCTCACTCGGAAGGACATATGGGAGGGCAAATCATTTAAAACATCAGAA
TGAGTATTTGGTTTAGAGTTTGGCAACATATGCCCATATGCTGGCTGCCATGAACAAAGGTTGGCTATAA
AGAGGTCATCAGTATATGAAACAGCCCCCTGCTGTCCATTCCTTATTCCATAGAAAAGCCTTGACTTGAG
GTTAGATTTTTTTTATATTTTGTTTTGTGTTATTTTTTTCTTTAACATCCCTAAAATTTTCCTTACATGT
TTTACTAGCCAGATTTTTCCTCCTCTCCTGACTACTCCCAGTCATAGCTGTCCCTCTTCTCTTATGGAGA
TCCCTCGACCTGCAGCCCAAGCTTGGCGTAATCATGGTCATAGCTGTTTCCTGTGTGAAATTGTTATCCG
CTCACAATTCCACACAACATACGAGCCGGAAGCATAAAGTGTAAAGCCTGGGGTGCCTAATGAGTGAGCT
AACTCACATTAATTGCGTTGCGCTCACTGCCCGCTTTCCAGTCGGGAAACCTGTCGTGCCAGCGGATCCG
CATCTCAATTAGTCAGCAACCATAGTCCCGCCCCTAACTCCGCCCATCCCGCCCCTAACTCCGCCCAGTT
CCGCCCATTCTCCGCCCCATGGCTGACTAATTTTTTTTATTTATGCAGAGGCCGAGGCCGCCTCGGCCTC
TGAGCTATTCCAGAAGTAGTGAGGAGGCTTTTTTGGAGGCCTAGGCTTTTGCAAAAAGCTAACTTGTTTA
TTGCAGCTTATAATGGTTACAAATAAAGCAATAGCATCACAAATTTCACAAATAAAGCATTTTTTTCACT
GCATTCTAGTTGTGGTTTGTCCAAACTCATCAATGTATCTTATCATGTCTGGATCCGCTGCATTAATGAA
TCGGCCAACGCGCGGGGAGAGGCGGTTTGCGTATTGGGCGCTCTTCCGCTTCCTCGCTCACTGACTCGCT
GCGCTCGGTCGTTCGGCTGCGGCGAGCGGTATCAGCTCACTCAAAGGCGGTAATACGGTTATCCACAGAA
TCAGGGGATAACGCAGGAAAGAACATGTGAGCAAAAGGCCAGCAAAAGGCCAGGAACCGTAAAAAGGCCG
CGTTGCTGGCGTTTTTCCATAGGCTCCGCCCCCCTGACGAGCATCACAAAAATCGACGCTCAAGTCAGAG
GTGGCGAAACCCGACAGGACTATAAAGATACCAGGCGTTTCCCCCTGGAAGCTCCCTCGTGCGCTCTCCT
GTTCCGACCCTGCCGCTTACCGGATACCTGTCCGCCTTTCTCCCTTCGGGAAGCGTGGCGCTTTCTCATA
GCTCACGCTGTAGGTATCTCAGTTCGGTGTAGGTCGTTCGCTCCAAGCTGGGCTGTGTGCACGAACCCCC
CGTTCAGCCCGACCGCTGCGCCTTATCCGGTAACTATCGTCTTGAGTCCAACCCGGTAAGACACGACTTA
TCGCCACTGGCAGCAGCCACTGGTAACAGGATTAGCAGAGCGAGGTATGTAGGCGGTGCTACAGAGTTCT
TGAAGTGGTGGCCTAACTACGGCTACACTAGAAGAACAGTATTTGGTATCTGCGCTCTGCTGAAGCCAGT
TACCTTCGGAAAAAGAGTTGGTAGCTCTTGATCCGGCAAACAAACCACCGCTGGTAGCGGTGGTTTTTTT
GTTTGCAAGCAGCAGATTACGCGCAGAAAAAAAGGATCTCAAGAAGATCCTTTGATCTTTTCTACGGGGT
CTGACGCTCAGTGGAACGAAAACTCACGTTAAGGGATTTTGGTCATGAGATTATCAAAAAGGATCTTCAC
CTAGATCCTTTTAAATTAAAAATGAAGTTTTAAATCAATCTAAAGTATATATGAGTAAACTTGGTCTGAC
AGTTACCAATGCTTAATCAGTGAGGCACCTATCTCAGCGATCTGTCTATTTCGTTCATCCATAGTTGCCT
GACTCCCCGTCGTGTAGATAACTACGATACGGGAGGGCTTACCATCTGGCCCCAGTGCTGCAATGATACC
GCGAGACCCACGCTCACCGGCTCCAGATTTATCAGCAATAAACCAGCCAGCCGGAAGGGCCGAGCGCAGA
AGTGGTCCTGCAACTTTATCCGCCTCCATCCAGTCTATTAATTGTTGCCGGGAAGCTAGAGTAAGTAGTT
CGCCAGTTAATAGTTTGCGCAACGTTGTTGCCATTGCTACAGGCATCGTGGTGTCACGCTCGTCGTTTGG
TATGGCTTCATTCAGCTCCGGTTCCCAACGATCAAGGCGAGTTACATGATCCCCCATGTTGTGCAAAAAA
GCGGTTAGCTCCTTCGGTCCTCCGATCGTTGTCAGAAGTAAGTTGGCCGCAGTGTTATCACTCATGGTTA
TGGCAGCACTGCATAATTCTCTTACTGTCATGCCATCCGTAAGATGCTTTTCTGTGACTGGTGAGTACTC
AACCAAGTCATTCTGAGAATAGTGTATGCGGCGACCGAGTTGCTCTTGCCCGGCGTCAATACGGGATAAT
ACCGCGCCACATAGCAGAACTTTAAAAGTGCTCATCATTGGAAAACGTTCTTCGGGGCGAAAACTCTCAA
GGATCTTACCGCTGTTGAGATCCAGTTCGATGTAACCCACTCGTGCACCCAACTGATCTTCAGCATCTTT
TACTTTCACCAGCGTTTCTGGGTGAGCAAAAACAGGAAGGCAAAATGCCGCAAAAAAGGGAATAAGGGCG
ACACGGAAATGTTGAATACTCATACTCTTCCTTTTTCAATATTATTGAAGCATTTATCAGGGTTATTGTC
TCATGAGCGGATACATATTTGAATGTATTTAGAAAAATAAACAAATAGGGGTTCCGCGCACATTTCCCCG
AAAAGTGCCACCTGG
