>Addgene plasmid #188095 | pCAG-OSF-ATG13 (2-197)-F16D | depositor partial sequence | sequence record 364957 | ATG13 (2-197)-F16D (kpnI/xhoI)
GAGACCGACCTCAACAGCCAGGACCGTAAAGACCTCGACAAGGATATTAAGTTTTTCGCCCTCAAGACCG
TGCAGGTGATCGTGCAGGCCCGGCTGGGAGAGAAAATCTGCACACGCAGCTCCTCTTCACCCACCGGTTC
TGACTGGTTCAACCTGGCTATTAAGGATATCCCTGAAGTGACTCACGAAGCAAAGAAAGCACTCGCTGGA
CAGCTGCCAGCAGTGGGTCGTTCAATGTGTGTCGAGATCTCCCTGAAGACATCTGAAGGAGACTCAATGG
AGCTCGAAATTTGGTGCCTGGAGATGAACGAAAAGTGTGATAAAGAGATCAAAGTGAGCTACACCGTCTA
TAATCGTCTGTCCCTGCTCCTGAAATCTCTCCTGGCCATCACTCGGGTGACACCTGCTTACCGCCTCAGT
AGGAAGCAGGGTCATGAATATGTGATTCTGTACAGGATCTATTTCGGCGAGGTCCAGCTCTCCGGACTGG
GTGAAGGCTTTCAGACTGTGCGTGTCGGTACCGTGGGAACTCCAGTCGGCACAATTACCCTCTCTTGCGC
ATACCGTATCAATCTGGCCTTCATGTCATAA
